>Addgene plasmid #107262 | pAGH23 | addgene full sequence | sequence record 207560 | Addgene NGS Result
GCCGGTACTGCCGGGCCTCTTGCGGGATATTACTTGCCATGGCCAGTTCCCCCAGACCCACTGAACAAAC
CAAACAATTTTTTCAGCAATGGCAAACCTATCAGCAGTTGGTTGACCACAATTACATGGCCCATCGGCAA
ATTCACCAGGCGGTGGGGGCTTTGATTCAACAACAGTTCGATCGCCCGTTTGATTTTTTGGACCTTGGCT
GTGGGGATGCCCAGGCGATCGCCAAAACTTTGACGGGGAGTAAAATCAATTCCTATACAGGGGTAGATTT
ATCCCCCAATGCCCTGGCCCTAGCCCAGAAAAATTTGGACCCTTTTCGACAGGTGGAGCTAAGGGAAACG
GATTTTTTGACCTATCTGGGTGAAGCCAACCAAACCGCCCCAGCCAGCTTTGATCTGATTCACGTCGGTT
TTTCTTTGCACCATCTGCTCCCAGAAGAAAAGGAACAATTTTTTGCCCATTGCTTTTCTCTGCTGCGCCC
TGGGGGATGCCTAGTTATCTACGACGTTTTTCGTCAGCCCGAGCAAAATCGACAGCAGTATATTGAAGCC
TATTTAGCTAAGGCCGAAAGTCAATGGACTGCCCTTGCCCCCGACCAACTCCAGGCGATCGCTGCCCATA
TAAAGGAGTGCGATTTCCCCGAATTGGTGGCTACCATGGCAGAAATTGGCCAAAAAGTAGGATTTATACC
ACCCCAAGTCCTCTTTACTGAGCCTAGGGGTTTCCACCACTGCTTTGCCTTTGCCATTAGTCAAAGTGGA
AAAGCCCTGGCCCAAGACGGGGTGTAAAAAGCAATTTTCCGATAATATGGGCAGAAGCTAAACAGTGCCC
CAATATGGGAAGCTGTGGGCCGTAAACATTCAATCCGAATAATAAAGGACTGGTTGAAGATGGAAGAACA
AAAGACAGCAACTGCCGGGATTAAAACCGATGTAGGACCAATCACTACTCCCAATCCCCAAAAGTCCCCA
ATCACCGACCAGGCTTGGCAGGAATGGCTACAACCGGTGTGGGAAGTGCTGGGTAAAATTCCTCAAATGA
CCGGGGAGTTTTTCGAGGACAACAAGCAACCCCTCATTTCCCTGGGCATAATCCTGTTGGGCATTATCAG
CGTCAAAATCTTGATTGCTGTGCTCGATGCCATTAATGATATTCCTTTATTGGCACCAACTTTACAGTTG
ATCGGCATGGGCTACACCGCTTGGTTTATCTGGCGTTACCTTTGGAAAGCTGAAAAGCGCCAAGAGTTGG
CTTCCGAATTTGGTGCACTAAAGGAGCAAATTTTTGGCGGTGGAAGCGGCAGTGGTATGGTTTCGAAGGG
CGAAGAACTGTTTACGGGAGTGGTGCCGATCCTGGTTGAGTTGGATGGCGACGTGAACGGACACAAGTTT
AGTGTCTCCGGCGAAGGTGAGGGTGACGCTACCTACGGTAAACTGACGCTGAAATTCATTTGTACTACCG
GTAAACTCCCGGTTCCATGGCCTACGCTGGTTACGACCCTCAGCTGGGGTGTCCAATGCTTCGCCCGCTA
CCCGGACCACATGAAGCAGCACGACTTTTTCAAAAGTGCCATGCCTGAGGGGTACGTTCAAGAACGCACC
ATTTTCTTTAAGGATGACGGCAATTACAAAACACGCGCAGAGGTGAAATTTGAAGGTGATACGTTGGTCA
ATCGAATCGAACTCAAAGGCATTGACTTTAAAGAGGATGGCAATATCCTCGGCCACAAACTGGAATACAA
TTACTTCAGCGACAACGTCTATATCACAGCTGATAAGCAGAAAAATGGGATTAAAGCCAACTTTAAGATC
CGGCATAACATTGAAGATGGCGGCGTGCAACTGGCGGATCATTATCAGCAGAATACTCCCATCGGCGATG
GGCCCGTACTGTTGCCAGATAACCATTATCTGTCTACCCAAAGCAAGTTGTCGAAGGATCCCAACGAGAA
GCGTGATCATATGGTCCTCTTGGAGTTCGTGACTGCGGCAGGCATTACCCTCGGGATGGATGAATTGTAT
AAGTAGGCTCGTTCGCCAGCCAGGACAGAAATGCCTCGACTTCGCTGCTGCCCAAGGTTGCCGGGTGACG
CACACCGTGGAAACGGATGAAGGCACGAACCCAGTTGACATAAGCCTGTTCGGTTCGTAAACTGTAATGC
AAGTAGCGTATGCGCTCACGCAACTGGTCCAGAACCTTGACCGAACGCAGCGGTGGTAACGGCGCAGTGG
CGGTTTTCATGGCTTGTTATGACTGTTTTTTTGTACAGTCTATGCCTCGGGCATCCAAGCAGCAAGCGCG
TTACGCCGTGGGTCGATGTTTGATGTTATGGAGCAGCAACGATGTTACGCAGCAGCAACGATGTTACGCA
GCAGGGCAGTCGCCCTAAAACAAAGTTAGGTGGCTCAAGTATGGGCATCATTCGCACATGTAGGCTCGGC
CCTGACCAAGTCAAATCCATGCGGGCTGCTCTTGATCTTTTCGGTCGTGAGTTCGGAGACGTAGCCACCT
ACTCCCAACATCAGCCGGACTCCGATTACCTCGGGAACTTGCTCCGTAGTAAGACATTCATCGCGCTTGC
TGCCTTCGACCAAGAAGCGGTTGTTGGCGCTCTCGCGGCTTACGTTCTGCCCAAGTTTGAGCAGCCGCGT
AGTGAGATCTATATCTATGATCTCGCAGTCTCCGGCGAGCACCGGAGGCAGGGCATTGCCACCGCGCTCA
TCAATCTCCTCAAGCATGAGGCCAACGCGCTTGGTGCTTATGTGATCTACGTGCAAGCAGATTACGGTGA
CGATCCCGCAGTGGCTCTCTATACAAAGTTGGGCATACGGGAAGAAGTGATGCACTTTGATATCGACCCA
AGTACCGCCACCTAACAATTCGTTCAAGCCGAGATCGGCTTCCCGGCCGCGGAGTTGTTCGGTAAATTGT
CACAACGCCGCTGTCTCCAGACCGCCCCAGCCTCTTTTTCCTGCGCCTATCCTCCGGGTTTGATGTTCGG
GGGATTTTTTCTGGCCCATGACCAACCGTCCCGTCCCATCGGTGTGGGATAGTTCTCCCTTCATTGGTAT
TCTAGGAGTTAGTTTTTCGCCATTCTTCCTCCCCTTTTTTCAGGAGCGATGAGCAACTCCCCGTCTGTTC
TTACAGAGCTATTGCAGGCTTTACCCAATCTGCGGGCCCAAACCTACTTCAAGTCTTCCCTCACGGCCTT
GTCCCACGCCATGGAAGACCAGGTACTAGCGGAAAGTACAGCGGGCAATCCCCTGATCATTGCGGCTTTT
CAGCGGGAGAGATTTTATCGTCAAGAAGCCCACCGTTATCGACGTATTGCCGATAAGAGCAGTCAGGTTT
ACGTGCTCTCCGCTCCGGAGACGGAATTTAAACACAACTCCGGCATTTACGAAACCATTGCCTTTACTCC
TGAAGACAGCCTCGCCCAGGAATGGCATTTGATTGTCATTGGCGATCGTTATGCCAGTTGTCTAATTTGT
CGAGAACGACCGACCCAGGATAAATGGGATAGTAACCGCCGTTTTGAAGGTGTTTGGACCTTTGATCGCC
AGGTGAGTCGAGTTGCAGCCCAACTATTGCTACAACGGATTTTAGCCTACCGTCCAGAGTTACAAGCCAA
AATCGAGGAGGCGACCCAAACCTGGCTCCAGCCTTCCTGCACTGTTCCCCCCCGGGGCATTGACGATAAC
CCTGATCCCTTTGTACAACGGTTAATCACCTATCTCCAAGCTGGACAGTATAAGTTAATCAAAGCCAATC
GTAATTTGCAGGACAAAGAAGAGCGGGAGAGACTGCTTAACTCCATCACAGGGGCGGTGCGACGTTCCCT
TGATCCCGAGGAAATTATGCAGGTGGCGGTGGAAAAACTAGGCCAAGGTTTGGGCATTTGCCGTTGTGTG
ATTTACCGCTGTAGTGCTGATGATACAGTGGCGACCATTAACCATGAATTCCTCGGTAGCGGTGTTGGTT
CCATCAAGGGTTATCCCTGGCCCCTCAAAGATAATCCCCTTTTTCAGGAGGTGGTGGTCCTCAAGGAGGC
GATCGCCATCGACAACATCGACCGAGATCCAAGGTTAGGGGAACCGGAGCCTTCTACGGGGGAAGTGAAA
ACCCTGGTGAAGAGTTGTGCCATTCTGTCCTGGATGTTAGTGCCAATTTTTTATCGGGAAAGGTTGCTGG
GCATGATGGAATTTCACCACTGTGGTCCTGCCCCCACGGAGTGGGAGGACGATGCCCTTACCCTAGTGGA
AGGGGTGGCCACCCAAATTGGGGTAGCACTGATCCAAGCAGAATCCTATGCCAACCTACAGGAATTGAAT
GAGCAATTAGCTGCCCTAGACCGCACTCGGTCTAACCTGGTGGCCATTACAGGGCATGAACTACGCACCC
CCCTTTCCACTATCCAAGTGTGTTTGGAAAGCCTGGCCACGGAGCCGGATATGCCCCAGGAATTGAGACA
GGTAATGTTGAACACTGCCCTGGAAGATGCGGAGAGGATGCGCAAACTGGTGCAGGACTTTCTCACGCTA
TCTCAACTGGAAAGTGGACGAGTGGAATGGAACGCAGAGCCAATTTCCCTAGAAGAATGTGTGGAGCTTT
CCTTGAGCCATATCCGAGCCCACAATCGGGGCCAGGAAGTACCTGTCATTGTCAATCAGGTGAATGGGCG
CTATATGCGTTGATGCAATTTCTATGCGCACCCGTTCTCGGAGCACTGTCCGACCGCTTTGGCCGCCGCC
CAGTCCTGCTCGCTTCGCTACTTGGAGCCACTATCGACTACGCGATCATGGCGACCACACCCGTCCTGTG
GATCCTCTACGCCGGACGCATCGTGGCCGGCATCACCGGCGCCACAGGTGCGGTTGCTGGCGCCTATATC
GCCGACATCACCGATGGGGAAGATCGGGCTCGCCACTTCGGGCTCATGAGCGCTTGTTTCGGCGTGGGTA
TGGTGGCAGGCCCCGTGGCCGGGGGACTGTTGGGCGCCATCTCCTTGCATGCACCATTCCTTGCGGCGGC
GGTGCTCAACGGCCTCAACCTACTACTGGGCTGCTTCCTAATGCAGGAGTCGCATAAGGGAGAGCGTCGA
CCGATGCCCTTGAGAGCCTTCAACCCAGTCAGCTCCTTCCGGTGGGCGCGGGGCATGACTATCGTCGCCG
CACTTATGACTGTCTTCTTTATCATGCAACTCGTAGGACAGGTGCCGGCAGCGCTCTGGGTCATTTTCGG
CGAGGACCGCTTTCGCTGGAGCGCGACGATGATCGGCCTGTCGCTTGCGGTATTCGGAATCTTGCACGCC
CTCGCTCAAGCCTTCGTCACTGGTCCCGCCACCAAACGTTTCGGCGAGAAGCAGGCCATTATCGCCGGCA
TGGCGGCCGACGCGCTGGGCTACGTCTTGCTGGCGTTCGCGACGCGAGGCTGGATGGCCTTCCCCATTAT
GATTCTTCTCGCTTCCGGCGGCATCGGGATGCCCGCGTTGCAGGCCATGCTGTCCAGGCAGGTAGATGAC
GACCATCAGGGACAGCTTCAAGGATCGCTCGCGGCTCTTACCAGCCTAACTTCGATCATTGGACCGCTGA
TCGTCACGGCGATTTATGCCGCCTCGGCGAGCACATGGAACGGGTTGGCATGGATTGTAGGCGCCGCCCT
ATACCTTGTCTGCCTCCCCGCGTTGCGTCGCGGTGCATGGAGCCGGGCCACCTCGACCTGAATGGAAGCC
GGCGGCACCTCGCTAACGGATTCACCACTCCAAGAATTGGAGCCAATCAATTCTTGCGGAGAACTGTGAA
TGCGCAAACCAACCCTTGGCAGAACATATCCATCGCGTCCGCCATCTCCAGCAGCCGCACGCGGCGCATC
TCGGGCAGCGTTGGGTCCTGGCCACGGGTGCGCATGATCGTGCTCCTGTCGTTGAGGACCCGGCTAGGCT
GGCGGGGTTGCCTTACTGGTTAGCAGAATGAATCACCGATACGCGAGCGAACGTGAAGCGACTGCTGCTG
CAAAACGTCTGCGACCTGAGCAACAACATGAATGGTCTTCGGTTTCCGTGTTTCGTAAAGTCTGGAAACG
CGGAAGTCAGCGCCCTGCACCATTATGTTCCGGATCTGCATCGCAGGATGCTGCTGGCTACCCTGTGGAA
CACCTACATCTGTATTAACGAAGCGCTGGCATTGACCCTGAGTGATTTTTCTCTGGTCCCGCCGCATCCA
TACCGCCAGTTGTTTACCCTCACAACGTTCCAGTAACCGGGCATGTTCATCATCAGTAACCCGTATCGTG
AGCATCCTCTCTCGTTTCATCGGTATCATTACCCCCATGAACAGAAATCCCCCTTACACGGAGGCATCAG
TGACCAAACAGGAAAAAACCGCCCTTAACATGGCCCGCTTTATCAGAAGCCAGACATTAACGCTTCTGGA
GAAACTCAACGAGCTGGACGCGGATGAACAGGCAGACATCTGTGAATCGCTTCACGACCACGCTGATGAG
CTTTACCGCAGCTGCCTCGCGCGTTTCGGTGATGACGGTGAAAACCTCTGACACATGCAGCTCCCGGAGA
CGGTCACAGCTTGTCTGTAAGCGGATGCCGGGAGCAGACAAGCCCGTCAGGGCGCGTCAGCGGGTGTTGG
CGGGTGTCGGGGCGCAGCCATGACCCAGTCACGTAGCGATAGCGGAGTGTATACTGGCTTAACTATGCGG
CATCAGAGCAGATTGTACTGAGAGTGCACCATATGCGGTGTGAAATACCGCACAGATGCGTAAGGAGAAA
ATACCGCATCAGGCGCTCTTCCGCTTCCTCGCTCACTGACTCGCTGCGCTCGGTCGTTCGGCTGCGGCGA
GCGGTATCAGCTCACTCAAAGGCGGTAATACGGTTATCCACAGAATCAGGGGATAACGCAGGAAAGAACA
TGTGAGCAAAAGGCCAGCAAAAGGCCAGGAACCGTAAAAAGGCCGCGTTGCTGGCGTTTTTCCATAGGCT
CCGCCCCCCTGACGAGCATCACAAAAATCGACGCTCAAGTCAGAGGTGGCGAAACCCGACAGGACTATAA
AGATACCAGGCGTTTCCCCCTGGAAGCTCCCTCGTGCGCTCTCCTGTTCCGACCCTGCCGCTTACCGGAT
ACCTGTCCGCCTTTCTCCCTTCGGGAAGCGTGGCGCTTTCTCATAGCTCACGCTGTAGGTATCTCAGTTC
GGTGTAGGTCGTTCGCTCCAAGCTGGGCTGTGTGCACGAACCCCCCGTTCAGCCCGACCGCTGCGCCTTA
TCCGGTAACTATCGTCTTGAGTCCAACCCGGTAAGACACGACTTATCGCCACTGGCAGCAGCCACTGGTA
ACAGGATTAGCAGAGCGAGGTATGTAGGCGGTGCTACAGAGTTCTTGAAGTGGTGGCCTAACTACGGCTA
CACTAGAAGGACAGTATTTGGTATCTGCGCTCTGCTGAAGCCAGTTACCTTCGGAAAAAGAGTTGGTAGC
TCTTGATCCGGCAAACAAACCACCGCTGGTAGCGGTGGTTTTTTTGTTTGCAAGCAGCAGATTACGCGCA
GAAAAAAAGGATCTCAAGAAGATCCTTTGATCTTTTCTACGGGGTCTGACGCTCAGTGGAACGAAAACTC
ACGTTAAGGGATTTTGGTCATGAGATTATCAAAAAGGATCTTCACCTAGATCCTTTTAAATTAAAAATGA
AGTTTTAAATCAATCTAAAGTATATATGAGTAAACTTGGTCTGACAGTTACCAATGCTTAATCAGTGAGG
CACCTATCTCAGCGATCTGTCTATTTCGTTCATCCATAGTTGCCTGACTCCCCGTCGTGTAGATAACTAC
GATACGGGAGGGCTTACCATCTGGCCCCAGTGCTGCAATGATACCGCGAGACCCACGCTCACCGGCTCCA
GATTTATCAGCAATAAACCAGCCAGCCGGAAGGGCCGAGCGCAGAAGTGGTCCTGCAACTTTATCCGCCT
CCATCCAGTCTATTAATTGTTGCCGGGAAGCTAGAGTAAGTAGTTCGCCAGTTAATAGTTTGCGCAACGT
TGTTGCCATTGCTGCAGGCATCGTGGTGTCACGCTCGTCGTTTGGTATGGCTTCATTCAGCTCCGGTTCC
CAACGATCAAGGCGAGTTACATGATCCCCCATGTTGTGCAAAAAAGCGGTTAGCTCCTTCGGTCCTCCGA
TCGTTGTCAGAAGTAAGTTGGCCGCAGTGTTATCACTCATGGTTATGGCAGCACTGCATAATTCTCTTAC
TGTCATGCCATCCGTAAGATGCTTTTCTGTGACTGGTGAGTACTCAACCAAGTCATTCTGAGAATAGTGT
ATGCGGCGACCGAGTTGCTCTTGCCCGGCGTCAACACGGGATAATACCGCGCCACATAGCAGAACTTTAA
AAGTGCTCATCATTGGAAAACGTTCTTCGGGGCGAAAACTCTCAAGGATCTTACCGCTGTTGAGATCCAG
TTCGATGTAACCCACTCGTGCACCCAACTGATCTTCAGCATCTTTTACTTTCACCAGCGTTTCTGGGTGA
GCAAAAACAGGAAGGCAAAATGCCGCAAAAAAGGGAATAAGGGCGACACGGAAATGTTGAATACTCATAC
TCTTCCTTTTTCAATATTATTGAAGCATTTATCAGGGTTATTGTCTCATGAGCGGATACATATTTGAATG
TATTTAGAAAAATAAACAAATAGGGGTTCCGCGCACATTTCCCCGAAAAGTGCCACCTGACGTCTAAGAA
ACCATTATTATCATGACATTAACCTATAAAAATAGGCGTATCACGAGGCCCTTTCGTCTTCAAGAATTCT
CATGTTTGACAGCTTATCATCGATAAGCTTTAATGCGGTAGTTTATCACAGTTAAATTGCTAACGCAGTC
AGGCACCGTGTATGAAATCTAACAATGCGCTCATCGTCATCCTCGGCACCGTCACCCTGGATGCTGTAGG
CATAGGCTTGGTTAT
Features (pLannotate 1.2.2; 12 found; start..end, strand, type, name):
   1317..2033    +  CDS            mTurquoise2: mTurquoise2 is a basic (constitutively fluorescent) cyan fluorescent protein published in 2012, derived from Aequorea victoria. It is reported to be a rapidly-maturing monomer with very low acid sensitivity.
   2135..2163    +  promoter       Pc promoter: intI1 (promoter lies within the coding sequence); class 1 integron promoter
   2352..2885    +  CDS            GmR: gentamycin acetyltransferase; aacC1; confers resistance to gentamycin
   4688..5731    +  CDS            TcR (fragment): tetracycline efflux protein; tet; confers resistance to tetracycline
   5973..6353    -  CDS            YPB1_ECOLX: Protein predicted: Swiss-Prot protein existence level 4. From Escherichia coli.
   6370..6561    +  CDS            rop: Rop protein, which maintains plasmids at low copy number; rop
   6663..6803    +  misc_feature   bom: basis of mobility region from pBR322
   6989..7577    -  rep_origin     ori: high-copy-number ColE1/pMB1/pBR322/pUC origin of replication
   7748..8608    -  CDS            AmpR: β-lactamase; bla; confers resistance to ampicillin, carbenicillin, and related antibiotics
   8609..8713    -  promoter       AmpR promoter: bla
   8826..8854    +  promoter       tet promoter: E. coli promoter for tetracycline efflux protein gene
   8902..30      +  CDS            TcR (fragment) (across the origin): tetracycline efflux protein; tet; confers resistance to tetracycline
