[The description below was written by a language model from this plasmid's Addgene catalogue record and pLannotate feature annotations shown in this document.]
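Description:
pAGH23 is a pBR322-based plasmid that serves as a homologous-recombination donor for the cyanobacterium Synechocystis sp. PCC 6803, built to replace the native curT gene (slr0483) with a version fused at its C terminus to the cyan fluorescent protein mTurquoise2. The chimeric insert, listed as about 4.7 kb, was assembled by Gibson cloning into pBR322 opened with EcoRV and NheI. This interrupts the tetracycline resistance gene, consistent with the two TcR fragments annotated on either side of the insert. The plasmid is maintained in E. coli through the pBR322 pMB1-type origin together with rop, which keeps copy number low, and the bom mobility region is also retained. The backbone β-lactamase gene and its promoter are still present, although the catalogue lists gentamicin as the selection.

In the insert, the mTurquoise2 coding sequence is followed directly by a gentamicin acetyltransferase gene (aacC1) driven by the class 1 integron Pc promoter. The fusion is stated to be expressed from the native CurT promoter. The curT coding sequence and the flanking Synechocystis genomic regions are not annotated in the automated feature table, but the unannotated stretches upstream of mTurquoise2 and downstream of the gentamicin marker presumably correspond to these homology arms. Double crossover at the chromosomal locus would place the tagged gene and the linked marker in the genome, allowing gentamicin selection of recombinants. The sequenced record is 8,975 nt, somewhat shorter than the 9.3 kb listed. The resulting strain allows live fluorescence imaging of CurT, a thylakoid membrane-associated protein, under its endogenous regulation.
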