Addgene plasmid #107262: pAGH23
Purpose: contains CurT-mTurquoise2 construct used to replace the native CurT in Synechocystis PCC 6803 via homologous recombination.
Depositing lab: Erin O'Shea. Depositing organization: Harvard University. Publication: Dynamical localization of a thylakoid membrane binding protein is required for acquisition of photosynthetic competency. Gutu A, Chang F, O'Shea EK. Mol Microbiol. 2018 Jan 22. doi: 10.1111/mmi.13912. PubMed 29357135.
Backbone
  Vector backbone: pBR322
  Backbone size w/o insert (bp): 4600
  Total vector size (bp): 9300
  Modifications to backbone: used gibson to clone the chimeric insert into pBR322 linearized with EcoRV and NheI.
  Vector type: Bacterial Expression, Synthetic Biology
Growth in bacteria
  Bacterial resistance: Gentamicin, 10 μg/mL
  Growth temperature: 37°C
  Growth strain: DH5alpha
  Copy number: Low Copy
Gene/Insert
  Gene/Insert name: curT (alt name: slr0483)
  Insert size (bp): 4700
  Entrez Gene: slr0483 (a.k.a. SYNGTS_2353)
  Promoter: native CurT promoter
  Tag / fusion protein: mTurquoise2 (C terminal on insert)
  Cloning method: Gibson Cloning
  Sequencing primers: 5′ TACAGTTGATCGGCATGGGC; 3′ AGGGGAGGAAGAATGGCGAA
Terms and licenses: Academic/Nonprofit Terms; Industry Terms: Not Available to Industry
Depositor comments: this plasmid has also been used in: Heinz et al., Plant Cell 2016, DOI: https://doi.org/10.1105/tpc.16.00491
How to cite: pAGH23 was a gift from Erin O'Shea (Addgene plasmid # 107262 ; http://n2t.net/addgene:107262 ; RRID:Addgene_107262)
