>Addgene plasmid #107262 | pAGH23 | depositor partial sequence | sequence record 202315 | curT (slr0483) and upstream region fused in frame to mTurquoise2 gene; Gentamycin cassette and downstream homologous region
GCCGGTACTGCCGGGCCTCTTGCGGGATATTACTTGCCATGGCCAGTTCCCCCAGACCCACTGAACAAAC
CAAACAATTTTTTCAGCAATGGCAAACCTATCAGCAGTTGGTTGACCACAATTACATGGCCCATCGGCAA
ATTCACCAGGCGGTGGGGGCTTTGATTCAACAACAGTTCGATCGCCCGTTTGATTTTTTGGACCTTGGCT
GTGGGGATGCCCAGGCGATCGCCAAAACTTTGACGGGGAGTAAAATCAATTCCTATACAGGGGTAGATTT
ATCCCCCAATGCCCTGGCCCTAGCCCAGAAAAATTTGGACCCTTTTCGACAGGTGGAGCTAAGGGAAACG
GATTTTTTGACCTATCTGGGTGAAGCCAACCAAACCGCCCCAGCCAGCTTTGATCTGATTCACGTCGGTT
TTTCTTTGCACCATCTGCTCCCAGAAGAAAAGGAACAATTTTTTGCCCATTGCTTTTCTCTGCTGCGCCC
TGGGGGATGCCTAGTTATCTACGACGTTTTTCGTCAGCCCGAGCAAAATCGACAGCAGTATATTGAAGCC
TATTTAGCTAAGGCCGAAAGTCAATGGACTGCCCTTGCCCCCGACCAACTCCAGGCGATCGCTGCCCATA
TAAAGGAGTGCGATTTCCCCGAATTGGTGGCTACCATGGCAGAAATTGGCCAAAAAGTAGGATTTATACC
ACCCCAAGTCCTCTTTACTGAGCCTAGGGGTTTCCACCACTGCTTTGCCTTTGCCATTAGTCAAAGTGGA
AAAGCCCTGGCCCAAGACGGGGTGTAAAAAGCAATTTTCCGATAATATGGGCAGAAGCTAAACAGTGCCC
CAATATGGGAAGCTGTGGGCCGTAAACATTCAATCCGAATAATAAAGGACTGGTTGAAGATGGAAGAACA
AAAGACAGCAACTGCCGGGATTAAAACCGATGTAGGACCAATCACTACTCCCAATCCCCAAAAGTCCCCA
ATCACCGACCAGGCTTGGCAGGAATGGCTACAACCGGTGTGGGAAGTGCTGGGTAAAATTCCTCAAATGA
CCGGGGAGTTTTTCGAGGACAACAAGCAACCCCTCATTTCCCTGGGCATAATCCTGTTGGGCATTATCAG
CGTCAAAATCTTGATTGCTGTGCTCGATGCCATTAATGATATTCCTTTATTGGCACCAACTTTACAGTTG
ATCGGCATGGGCTACACCGCTTGGTTTATCTGGCGTTACCTTTGGAAAGCTGAAAAGCGCCAAGAGTTGG
CTTCCGAATTTGGTGCACTAAAGGAGCAAATTTTTGGCGGTGGAAGCGGCAGTGGTATGGTTTCGAAGGG
CGAAGAACTGTTTACGGGAGTGGTGCCGATCCTGGTTGAGTTGGATGGCGACGTGAACGGACACAAGTTT
AGTGTCTCCGGCGAAGGTGAGGGTGACGCTACCTACGGTAAACTGACGCTGAAATTCATTTGTACTACCG
GTAAACTCCCGGTTCCATGGCCTACGCTGGTTACGACCCTCAGCTGGGGTGTCCAATGCTTCGCCCGCTA
CCCGGACCACATGAAGCAGCACGACTTTTTCAAAAGTGCCATGCCTGAGGGGTACGTTCAAGAACGCACC
ATTTTCTTTAAGGATGACGGCAATTACAAAACACGCGCAGAGGTGAAATTTGAAGGTGATACGTTGGTCA
ATCGAATCGAACTCAAAGGCATTGACTTTAAAGAGGATGGCAATATCCTCGGCCACAAACTGGAATACAA
TTACTTCAGCGACAACGTCTATATCACAGCTGATAAGCAGAAAAATGGGATTAAAGCCAACTTTAAGATC
CGGCATAACATTGAAGATGGCGGCGTGCAACTGGCGGATCATTATCAGCAGAATACTCCCATCGGCGATG
GGCCCGTCCTGTTGCCAGATAACCATTATCTGTCTACCCAAAGCAAGTTGTCGAAGGATCCCAACGAGAA
GCGTGATCATATGGTCCTCTTGGAGTTCGTGACTGCGGCAGGCATTACCCTCGGGATGGATGAATTGTAT
AAGTAGGCTCGTTCGCCAGCCAGGACAGAAATGCCTCGACTTCGCTGCTGCCCAAGGTTGCCGGGTGACG
CACACCGTGGAAACGGATGAAGGCACGAACCCAGTTGACATAAGCCTGTTCGGTTCGTAAACTGTAATGC
AAGTAGCGTATGCGCTCACGCAACTGGTCCAGAACCTTGACCGAACGCAGCGGTGGTAACGGCGCAGTGG
CGGTTTTCATGGCTTGTTATGACTGTTTTTTTGTACAGTCTATGCCTCGGGCATCCAAGCAGCAAGCGCG
TTACGCCGTGGGTCGATGTTTGATGTTATGGAGCAGCAACGATGTTACGCAGCAGCAACGATGTTACGCA
GCAGGGCAGTCGCCCTAAAACAAAGTTAGGTGGCTCAAGTATGGGCATCATTCGCACATGTAGGCTCGGC
CCTGACCAAGTCAAATCCATGCGGGCTGCTCTTGATCTTTTCGGTCGTGAGTTCGGAGACGTAGCCACCT
ACTCCCAACATCAGCCGGACTCCGATTACCTCGGGAACTTGCTCCGTAGTAAGACATTCATCGCGCTTGC
TGCCTTCGACCAAGAAGCGGTTGTTGGCGCTCTCGCGGCTTACGTTCTGCCCAGGTTTGAGCAGCCGCGT
AGTGAGATCTATATCTATGATCTCGCAGTCTCCGGCGAGCACCGGAGGCAGGGCATTGCCACCGCGCTCA
TCAATCTCCTCAAGCATGAGGCCAACGCGCTTGGTGCTTATGTGATCTACGTGCAAGCAGATTACGGTGA
CGATCCCGCAGTGGCTCTCTATACAAAGTTGGGCATACGGGAAGAAGTGATGCACTTTGATATCGACCCA
AGTACCGCCACCTAACAATTCGTTCAAGCCGAGATCGGCTTCCCGGCCGCGGAGTTGTTCGGTAAATTGT
CACAACGCCGCTGTCTCCAGACCGCCCCAGCCTCTTTTTCCTGCGCCTATCCTCCGGGTTTGATGTTCGG
GGGATTTTTTCTGGCCCATGACCAACCGTCCCGTCCCATCGGTGTGGGATAGTTCTCCCTTCATTGGTAT
TCTAGGAGTTAGTTTTTCGCCATTCTTCCTCCCCTTTTTTCAGGAGCGATGAGCAACTCCCCGTCTGTTC
TTACAGAGCTATTGCAGGCTTTACCCAATCTGCGGGCCCAAACCTACTTCAAGTCTTCCCTCACGGCCTT
GTCCCACGCCATGGAAGACCAGGTACTAGCGGAAAGTACAGCGGGCAATCCCCTGATCATTGCGGCTTTT
CAGCGGGAGAGATTTTATCGTCAAGAAGCCCACCGTTATCGACGTATTGCCGATAAGAGCAGTCAGGTTT
ACGTGCTCTCCGCTCCGGAGACGGAATTTAAACACAACTCCGGCATTTACGAAACCATTGCCTTTACTCC
TGAAGACAGCCTCGCCCAGGAATGGCATTTGATTGTCATTGGCGATCGTTATGCCAGTTGTCTAATTTGT
CGAGAACGACCGACCCAGGATAAATGGGATAGTAACCGCCGTTTTGAAGGTGTTTGGACCTTTGATCGCC
AGGTGAGTCGAGTTGCAGCCCAACTATTGCTACAACGGATTTTAGCCTACCGTCCAGAGTTACAAGCCAA
AATCGAGGAGGCGACCCAAACCTGGCTCCAGCCTTCCTGCACTGTTCCCCCCCGGGGCATTGACGATAAC
CCTGATCCCTTTGTACAACGGTTAATCACCTATCTCCAAGCTGGACAGTATAAGTTAATCAAAGCCAATC
GTAATTTGCAGGACAAAGAAGAGCGGGAGAGACTGCTTAACTCCATCACAGGGGCGGTGCGACGTTCCCT
TGATCCCGAGGAAATTATGCAGGTGGCGGTGGAAAAACTAGGCCAAGGTTTGGGCATTTGCCGTTGTGTG
ATTTACCGCTGTAGTGCTGATGATACAGTGGCGACCATTAACCATGAATTCCTCGGTAGCGGTGTTGGTT
CCATCAAGGGTTATCCCTGGCCCCTCAAAGATAATCCCCTTTTTCAGGAGGTGGTGGTCCTCAAGGAGGC
GATCGCCATCGACAACATCGACCGAGATCCAAGGTTAGGGGAACCGGAGCCTTCTACGGGGGAAGTGAAA
ACCCTGGTGAAGAGTTGTGCCATTCTGTCCTGGATGTTAGTGCCAATTTTTTATCGGGAAAGGTTGCTGG
GCATGATGGAATTTCACCACTGTGGTCCTGCCCCCACGGAGTGGGAGGACGATGCCCTTACCCTAGTGGA
AGGGGTGGCCACCCAAATTGGGGTAGCACTGATCCAAGCAGAATCCTATGCCAACCTACAGGAATTGAAT
GAGCAATTAGCTGCCCTAGACCGCACTCGGTCTAACCTGGTGGCCATTACAGGGCATGAACTACGCACCC
CCCTTTCCACTATCCAAGTGTGTTTGGAAAGCCTGGCCACGGAGCCGGATATGCCCCAGGAATTGAGACA
GGTAATGTTGAACACTGCCCTGGAAGATGCGGAGAGGATGCGCAAACTGGTGCAGGACTTTCTCACGCTA
TCTCAACTGGAAAGTGGACGAGTGGAATGGAACGCAGAGCCAATTTCCCTAGAAGAATGTGTGGAGCTTT
CCTTGAGCCATATCCGAGCCCACAATCGGGGCCAGGAAGTACCTGTCATTGTCAATCAGGTGAATGGCCG
CTATATGCGTTGATGCAATTTCTATG
